Addgene plasmid #134632: pAT243_pX-sgRNA-5xPBSa-5xPBSc
Purpose: (Empty Backbone) Cloning vector for expression of sgRNAs with dual PUF-Binding Sites (5xPBSa - 5xPBSc) of Casilio-ME 2.3, 2.4, 3.3 and 3.4
Depositing lab: Albert Cheng. Depositing organization: Jackson Laboratory. Publication: Enhanced CRISPR-based DNA demethylation by Casilio-ME-mediated RNA-guided coupling of methylcytosine oxidation and DNA repair pathways. Taghbalout A, Du M, Jillette N, Rosikiewicz W, Rath A, Heinen CD, Li S, Cheng AW. Nat Commun. 2019 Sep 20;10(1):4296. doi: 10.1038/s41467-019-12339-7. PubMed 31541098.
Backbone
  Vector backbone: pAC1371
  Backbone manufacturer: None
  Backbone size (bp): 3270
  Modifications to backbone: Restriction cloning (BglII)
  Vector type: Mammalian Expression, CRISPR, Synthetic Biology
  Promoter: Human U6 Promoter
Growth in bacteria
  Bacterial resistance: Ampicillin, 100 μg/mL
  Growth temperature: 30°C
  Growth strain: NEB Stable
  Copy number: Low Copy
Gene/Insert
  Cloning method: Restriction Enzyme
  Sequencing primers: 5′ gagggcctatttcccatgattcc; 3′ gccatttgtctgcagaattggc
Terms and licenses: Academic/Nonprofit Terms; Industry Terms: Not Available to Industry
How to cite: pAT243_pX-sgRNA-5xPBSa-5xPBSc was a gift from Albert Cheng (Addgene plasmid # 134632)
