[The description below was written by a language model from this plasmid's Addgene catalogue record and pLannotate feature annotations shown in this document.]
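Description:
pAT243_pX-sgRNA-5xPBSa-5xPBSc is an empty cloning vector for expressing Streptococcus pyogenes Cas9 guide RNAs in mammalian cells. It was built on the pAC1371 backbone by BglII restriction cloning and is about 3.3 kb in the sequenced record. A human U6 RNA polymerase III promoter sits at the start of the map and drives an sgRNA cassette. The annotation detects this cassette as tracrRNA and gRNA scaffold fragments separated by unannotated sequence. According to the catalogue entry, the scaffold carries two sets of PUF-binding sites, five copies of PBSa followed by five copies of PBSc, although the feature table does not annotate these repeats individually. No spacer is present, so the user supplies the targeting sequence; the record does not state which cloning site is used for spacer insertion.

In the Casilio system, PBS motifs appended to the sgRNA act as docking sites for effector proteins fused to engineered Pumilio/PUF domains. An sgRNA with two different site types can therefore recruit two distinct effector modules to one dCas9-bound locus. The record lists this vector for Casilio-ME versions 2.3, 2.4, 3.3 and 3.4, which are configurations developed for targeted DNA demethylation by coupling methylcytosine oxidation with DNA repair factors.

The rest of the plasmid is bacterial maintenance sequence: a ColE1/pUC-type origin, an f1 phage origin, and the AmpR β-lactamase gene with its own promoter for ampicillin selection. A single AAV2 inverted terminal repeat lies downstream of the sgRNA cassette, along with small bom and rop fragments. With only one ITR annotated, this looks like a remnant of the parental backbone rather than a functional AAV packaging unit. The catalogue treats the plasmid as low copy and specifies a recombination-tolerant strain, which fits its repetitive PBS arrays.
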