Features (pLannotate 1.2.2; 11 found; start..end, strand, type, name):
      9..249     +  promoter       U6 promoter: RNA polymerase III promoter for human U6 snRNA
    294..361     +  misc_RNA       tracrRNA (fragment): trans-activating CRISPR RNA for the Streptococcus pyogenes CRISPR/Cas9 system
    517..559     +  misc_RNA       gRNA scaffold (fragment): guide RNA scaffold for the Streptococcus pyogenes CRISPR/Cas9 system
    607..747     +  repeat_region  AAV2 ITR: inverted terminal repeat of adeno-associated virus serotype 2 inverted
    752..803     -  misc_feature   bom (fragment): basis of mobility region from pBR322
    822..1277    +  rep_origin     f1 ori (sequence partly withheld): f1 bacteriophage origin of replication; arrow indicates direction of (+) strand synthesis
   1278..1327    -  misc_feature   bom (fragment): basis of mobility region from pBR322
   1429..1464    -  CDS            rop (fragment): Rop protein, which maintains plasmids at low copy number; rop
   1559..1663    +  promoter       AmpR promoter: bla
   1664..2524    +  CDS            AmpR: β-lactamase; bla; confers resistance to ampicillin, carbenicillin, and related antibiotics
   2695..3283    +  rep_origin     ori: high-copy-number ColE1/pMB1/pBR322/pUC origin of replication
>Addgene plasmid #134632 | pAT243_pX-sgRNA-5xPBSa-5xPBSc | addgene full sequence | sequence record 271477 | Addgene NGS Result
GGCGCGCCGAGGGCCTATTTCCCATGATTCCTTCATATTTGCATATACGATACAAGGCTGTTAGAGAGAT
AATTGGAATTAATTTGACTGTAAACACAAAGATATTAGTACAAAATACGTGACGTAGAAAGTAATAATTT
CTTGGGTAGTTTGCAGTTTTAAAATTATGTTTTAAAATGGACTATCATATGCTTACCGTAACTTGAAAGT
ATTTCGATTTCTTGGCTTTATATATCTTGTGGAAAGGACGAAACACCGGGTCTTCGAGAAGACCTGTTTA
AGAGCTATGCTGGAAACAGCATAGCAAGTTTAAATAAGGCTAGTCCGTTATCAACTTGAAAAAGTGGCAC
CGAGTCGGTGCCAATTGGGTCTCCAGATTGTATGTAGCCTGTATGTAGCCTGTATGTAGCCTGTATGTAG
CCTGTATGTAAGATCCAATTGGGTCTCCAGATTTGATGTAGCCTTGATGTAGCCTTGATGTAGCCTTGAT
GTAGCCTTGATGTAAGATCTTTTTTTGTTTTAGAGCTAGAAATAGCAAGTTAAAATAAGGCTAGTCCGTA
GCGCGTGCGCCAATTCTGCAGACAAATGGCGGCGCGCCGCGGCCGCAGGAACCCCTAGTGATGGAGTTGG
CCACTCCCTCTCTGCGCGCTCGCTCGCTCACTGAGGCCGGGCGACCAAAGGTCGCCCGACGCCCGGGCTT
TGCCCGGGCGGCCTCAGTGAGCGAGCGAGCGCGCAGCTGCCTGCAGGGGCGCCTGATGCGGTATTTTCTC
CTTACGCATCTGTGCGGTATTTCACACCGCATA
[95 nt withheld, positions 804-898]
T
[46 nt withheld, positions 900-945]
C
[141 nt withheld, positions 947-1087]
CCTTTGACGTTGGAGTCCACGTTCTTT
[37 nt withheld, positions 1115-1151]
ACTCTATCTCGGGCTATTCTTTTGATTTATAAGGGATTTTGCCGATTTCGGTCTATTGGTTAAAAAATGA
GCTGATTTAACAAAAATTTAACGCGAATTTTAACAAAATATTAACGTTTACAATTTTATGGTGCACTCTC
AGTACAATCTGCTCTGATGCCGCATAGTTAAGCCAGCCCCGACACCCGCCAACACCCGCTGACGCGCCCT
GACGGGCTTGTCTGCTCCCGGCATCCGCTTACAGACAAGCTGTGACCGTCTCCGGGAGCTGCATGTGTCA
GAGGTTTTCACCGTCATCACCGAAACGCGCGAGACGAAAGGGCCTCGTGATACGCCTATTTTTATAGGTT
AATGTCATGATAATAATGGTTTCTTAGACGTCAGGTGGCACTTTTCGGGGAAATGTGCGCGGAACCCCTA
TTTGTTTATTTTTCTAAATACATTCAAATATGTATCCGCTCATGAGACAATAACCCTGATAAATGCTTCA
ATAATATTGAAAAAGGAAGAGTATGAGTATTCAACATTTCCGTGTCGCCCTTATTCCCTTTTTTGCGGCA
TTTTGCCTTCCTGTTTTTGCTCACCCAGAAACGCTGGTGAAAGTAAAAGATGCTGAAGATCAGTTGGGTG
CACGAGTGGGTTACATCGAACTGGATCTCAACAGCGGTAAGATCCTTGAGAGTTTTCGCCCCGAAGAACG
TTTTCCAATGATGAGCACTTTTAAAGTTCTGCTATGTGGCGCGGTATTATCCCGTATTGACGCCGGGCAA
GAGCAACTCGGTCGCCGCATACACTATTCTCAGAATGACTTGGTTGAGTACTCACCAGTCACAGAAAAGC
ATCTTACGGATGGCATGACAGTAAGAGAATTATGCAGTGCTGCCATAACCATGAGTGATAACACTGCGGC
CAACTTACTTCTGACAACGATCGGAGGACCGAAGGAGCTAACCGCTTTTTTGCACAACATGGGGGATCAT
GTAACTCGCCTTGATCGTTGGGAACCGGAGCTGAATGAAGCCATACCAAACGACGAGCGTGACACCACGA
TGCCTGTAGCAATGGCAACAACGTTGCGCAAACTATTAACTGGCGAACTACTTACTCTAGCTTCCCGGCA
ACAATTAATAGACTGGATGGAGGCGGATAAAGTTGCAGGACCACTTCTGCGCTCGGCCCTTCCGGCTGGC
TGGTTTATTGCTGATAAATCTGGAGCCGGTGAGCGTGGAAGCCGCGGTATCATTGCAGCACTGGGGCCAG
ATGGTAAGCCCTCCCGTATCGTAGTTATCTACACGACGGGGAGTCAGGCAACTATGGATGAACGAAATAG
ACAGATCGCTGAGATAGGTGCCTCACTGATTAAGCATTGGTAACTGTCAGACCAAGTTTACTCATATATA
CTTTAGATTGATTTAAAACTTCATTTTTAATTTAAAAGGATCTAGGTGAAGATCCTTTTTGATAATCTCA
TGACCAAAATCCCTTAACGTGAGTTTTCGTTCCACTGAGCGTCAGACCCCGTAGAAAAGATCAAAGGATC
TTCTTGAGATCCTTTTTTTCTGCGCGTAATCTGCTGCTTGCAAACAAAAAAACCACCGCTACCAGCGGTG
GTTTGTTTGCCGGATCAAGAGCTACCAACTCTTTTTCCGAAGGTAACTGGCTTCAGCAGAGCGCAGATAC
CAAATACTGTTCTTCTAGTGTAGCCGTAGTTAGGCCACCACTTCAAGAACTCTGTAGCACCGCCTACATA
CCTCGCTCTGCTAATCCTGTTACCAGTGGCTGCTGCCAGTGGCGATAAGTCGTGTCTTACCGGGTTGGAC
TCAAGACGATAGTTACCGGATAAGGCGCAGCGGTCGGGCTGAACGGGGGGTTCGTGCACACAGCCCAGCT
TGGAGCGAACGACCTACACCGAACTGAGATACCTACAGCGTGAGCTATGAGAAAGCGCCACGCTTCCCGA
AGGGAGAAAGGCGGACAGGTATCCGGTAAGCGGCAGGGTCGGAACAGGAGAGCGCACGAGGGAGCTTCCA
GGGGGAAACGCCTGGTATCTTTATAGTCCTGTCGGGTTTCGCCACCTCTGACTTGAGCGTCGATTTTTGT
GATGCTCGTCAGGGGGGCGGAGCCTATGGAAAAACGCCAGCAACGCGGCCTTTTTACGGTTCCTGGCCTT
TTGCTGGCCTTTTGCTCACATGT
